Addgene plasmid #225483: LsgRNA-FXR1-KH1-gRNA
Purpose: Express gRNA for FXR1
Depositing lab: Christine Mayr. Depositing organization: Memorial Sloan-Kettering Cancer Center. Publication: The FXR1 network acts as signaling scaffold for actomyosin remodeling. Chen X, Fansler MM, Janjoš U, Ule J, Mayr C. Cell. 5 August 2024. doi: 10.1016/j.cell.2024.07.015. PubMed 37961296.
Backbone
  Vector backbone: SpCas9 gRNA backbone
  Backbone manufacturer: Charles Gersbach (Addgene # 47108)
  Vector type: CRISPR
Growth in bacteria
  Bacterial resistance: Ampicillin, 100 μg/mL
  Growth temperature: 37°C
  Growth strain: DH5alpha
  Copy number: High Copy
Gene/Insert
  Gene/Insert name: gRNA for editing FXR1-KH1
  gRNA/shRNA sequence: GTACCATGTGTTCCTATTGCC
  Species: H. sapiens (human)
  Entrez Gene: FXR1 (a.k.a. CMYP9A, CMYP9B, FXR1P, MYOPMIL, MYORIBF)
  Promoter: hU6
  Cloning method: Other
Terms and licenses: Academic/Nonprofit Terms; Industry Terms: Not Available to Industry
Depositor comments: Please visit https://doi.org/10.1101/2023.11.05.565677 for bioRxiv preprint.
How to cite: LsgRNA-FXR1-KH1-gRNA was a gift from Christine Mayr (Addgene plasmid # 225483 ; http://n2t.net/addgene:225483 ; RRID:Addgene_225483)
