[The description below was written by a language model from this plasmid's Addgene catalogue record and pLannotate feature annotations shown in this document.]
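Description:
LsgRNA-FXR1-KH1-gRNA is a small (about 3.2 kb) CRISPR guide RNA expression plasmid built on a Streptococcus pyogenes Cas9 gRNA backbone. It is designed for transient delivery into human cells to direct Cas9 to the FXR1 gene. The plasmid is propagated in E. coli as a high-copy construct through a ColE1/pUC-type origin of replication and is selected with ampicillin via a β-lactamase (AmpR) gene driven by its own bla promoter. The rest of the backbone is typical of a pBluescript-style cloning vector. It carries an f1 phage origin, flanking T7 and T3 phage promoters, a lac promoter with operator and CAP binding site, and fragments of lacZα and lacI. These are cloning-vector remnants that play no role in guide expression.

The functional payload is a single Pol III transcription unit. A human U6 promoter sits at the start of the sequence, followed by a short gap that accommodates the FXR1-specific spacer. The spacer is fused directly to the SpCas9 gRNA scaffold, so a complete single guide RNA is transcribed in mammalian cells. The catalogue describes the insert as a guide for editing FXR1-KH1, which suggests targeting of the region encoding the first KH domain of human FXR1. The record does not specify the intended edit or whether a repair template is used. The plasmid encodes no Cas9, no mammalian selection marker and no reporter, so the nuclease must be supplied separately, for example from a co-transfected plasmid. Its stated use is simply to express a gRNA against FXR1, in the context of work on FXR1 function.
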