Features (pLannotate 1.2.2; 13 found; start..end, strand, type, name):
      1..241     +  promoter       U6 promoter: RNA polymerase III promoter for human U6 snRNA
    271..346     +  misc_RNA       gRNA scaffold: guide RNA scaffold for the Streptococcus pyogenes CRISPR/Cas9 system
    380..398     -  promoter       T3 promoter: promoter for bacteriophage T3 RNA polymerase
    443..459     -  protein_bind   lac operator: The lac repressor binds to the lac operator to inhibit transcription in E. coli. This inhibition can be relieved by adding lactose or isopropyl-β-D-thiogalactopyranoside (IPTG). lac repressor encoded by lacI
    467..497     -  promoter       lac promoter: promoter for the E. coli lac operon
    512..533     -  protein_bind   CAP binding site: CAP binding activates transcription in the presence of cAMP. E. coli catabolite activator protein
    546..638     -  CDS            lacI (fragment): lac repressor; lacI; The lac repressor binds to the lac operator to inhibit transcription in E. coli. This inhibition can be relieved by adding lactose or isopropyl-β-D-thiogalactopyranoside (IPTG).
    821..1409    -  rep_origin     ori: high-copy-number ColE1/pMB1/pBR322/pUC origin of replication
   1580..2440    -  CDS            AmpR: β-lactamase; bla; confers resistance to ampicillin, carbenicillin, and related antibiotics
   2441..2545    -  promoter       AmpR promoter: bla
   2598..3026    -  rep_origin     f1 ori (sequence partly withheld): f1 bacteriophage origin of replication; arrow indicates direction of (+) strand synthesis
   3031..3186    -  CDS            lacZα (fragment): LacZα fragment of β-galactosidase; lacZ fragment
   3194..3212    +  promoter       T7 promoter: promoter for bacteriophage T7 RNA polymerase
>Addgene plasmid #225483 | LsgRNA-FXR1-KH1-gRNA | addgene full sequence | sequence record 448289 | Addgene NGS Result
GAGGGCCTATTTCCCATGATTCCTTCATATTTGCATATACGATACAAGGCTGTTAGAGAGATAATTGGAA
TTAATTTGACTGTAAACACAAAGATATTAGTACAAAATACGTGACGTAGAAAGTAATAATTTCTTGGGTA
GTTTGCAGTTTTAAAATTATGTTTTAAAATGGACTATCATATGCTTATCGTAACTTGAAAGTATTTCGAT
TTCTTGGCTTTATATATCTTGTGGAAAGGACGAAACACCGTACCATGTGTTCCTATTGCCGTTTTAGAGC
TAGAAATAGCAAGTTAAAATAAGGCTAGTCCGTTATCAACTTGAAAAAGTGGCACCGAGTCGGTGCTTTT
TTTCCGCGGTGGAGCTCCAGCTTTTGTTCCCTTTAGTGAGGGTTAATTGCGCGCTTGGCGTAATCATGGT
CATAGCTGTTTCCTGTGTGAAATTGTTATCCGCTCACAATTCCACACAACATACGAGCCGGAAGCATAAA
GTGTAAAGCCTGGGGTGCCTAATGAGTGAGCTAACTCACATTAATTGCGTTGCGCTCACTGCCCGCTTTC
CAGTCGGGAAACCTGTCGTGCCAGCTGCATTAATGAATCGGCCAACGCGCGGGGAGAGGCGGTTTGCGTA
TTGGGCGCTCTTCCGCTTCCTCGCTCACTGACTCGCTGCGCTCGGTCGTTCGGCTGCGGCGAGCGGTATC
AGCTCACTCAAAGGCGGTAATACGGTTATCCACAGAATCAGGGGATAACGCAGGAAAGAACATGTGAGCA
AAAGGCCAGCAAAAGGCCAGGAACCGTAAAAAGGCCGCGTTGCTGGCGTTTTTCCATAGGCTCCGCCCCC
CTGACGAGCATCACAAAAATCGACGCTCAAGTCAGAGGTGGCGAAACCCGACAGGACTATAAAGATACCA
GGCGTTTCCCCCTGGAAGCTCCCTCGTGCGCTCTCCTGTTCCGACCCTGCCGCTTACCGGATACCTGTCC
GCCTTTCTCCCTTCGGGAAGCGTGGCGCTTTCTCATAGCTCACGCTGTAGGTATCTCAGTTCGGTGTAGG
TCGTTCGCTCCAAGCTGGGCTGTGTGCACGAACCCCCCGTTCAGCCCGACCGCTGCGCCTTATCCGGTAA
CTATCGTCTTGAGTCCAACCCGGTAAGACACGACTTATCGCCACTGGCAGCAGCCACTGGTAACAGGATT
AGCAGAGCGAGGTATGTAGGCGGTGCTACAGAGTTCTTGAAGTGGTGGCCTAACTACGGCTACACTAGAA
GAACAGTATTTGGTATCTGCGCTCTGCTGAAGCCAGTTACCTTCGGAAAAAGAGTTGGTAGCTCTTGATC
CGGCAAACAAACCACCGCTGGTAGCGGTGGTTTTTTTGTTTGCAAGCAGCAGATTACGCGCAGAAAAAAA
GGATCTCAAGAAGATCCTTTGATCTTTTCTACGGGGTCTGACGCTCAGTGGAACGAAAACTCACGTTAAG
GGATTTTGGTCATGAGATTATCAAAAAGGATCTTCACCTAGATCCTTTTAAATTAAAAATGAAGTTTTAA
ATCAATCTAAAGTATATATGAGTAAACTTGGTCTGACAGTTACCAATGCTTAATCAGTGAGGCACCTATC
TCAGCGATCTGTCTATTTCGTTCATCCATAGTTGCCTGACTCCCCGTCGTGTAGATAACTACGATACGGG
AGGGCTTACCATCTGGCCCCAGTGCTGCAATGATACCGCGAGACCCACGCTCACCGGCTCCAGATTTATC
AGCAATAAACCAGCCAGCCGGAAGGGCCGAGCGCAGAAGTGGTCCTGCAACTTTATCCGCCTCCATCCAG
TCTATTAATTGTTGCCGGGAAGCTAGAGTAAGTAGTTCGCCAGTTAATAGTTTGCGCAACGTTGTTGCCA
TTGCTACAGGCATCGTGGTGTCACGCTCGTCGTTTGGTATGGCTTCATTCAGCTCCGGTTCCCAACGATC
AAGGCGAGTTACATGATCCCCCATGTTGTGCAAAAAAGCGGTTAGCTCCTTCGGTCCTCCGATCGTTGTC
AGAAGTAAGTTGGCCGCAGTGTTATCACTCATGGTTATGGCAGCACTGCATAATTCTCTTACTGTCATGC
CATCCGTAAGATGCTTTTCTGTGACTGGTGAGTACTCAACCAAGTCATTCTGAGAATAGTGTATGCGGCG
ACCGAGTTGCTCTTGCCCGGCGTCAATACGGGATAATACCGCGCCACATAGCAGAACTTTAAAAGTGCTC
ATCATTGGAAAACGTTCTTCGGGGCGAAAACTCTCAAGGATCTTACCGCTGTTGAGATCCAGTTCGATGT
AACCCACTCGTGCACCCAACTGATCTTCAGCATCTTTTACTTTCACCAGCGTTTCTGGGTGAGCAAAAAC
AGGAAGGCAAAATGCCGCAAAAAAGGGAATAAGGGCGACACGGAAATGTTGAATACTCATACTCTTCCTT
TTTCAATATTATTGAAGCATTTATCAGGGTTATTGTCTCATGAGCGGATACATATTTGAATGTATTTAGA
AAAATAAACAAATAGGGGTTCCGCGCACATTTCCCCGAAAAGTGCCACCTAAATTGTAAGCGTTAATATT
TTGTTAAAATTCGCGTTAAATTTTTGTTAAATCAGCTCATTTTTTAACCAATAGGCCGAAATCGGCAAAA
TCCCTTATAAATCAAAAGAATAGACCGAGATAGGGT
[37 nt withheld, positions 2697-2733]
AAAGAACGTGGACTCCAACGTCAAAGG
[49 nt withheld, positions 2761-2809]
T
[91 nt withheld, positions 2811-2901]
G
[124 nt withheld, positions 2903-3026]
CCCATTCGCCATTCAGGCTGCGCAACTGTTGGGAAGGGCGATCGGTGCGGGCCTCTTCGCTATTACGCCA
GCTGGCGAAAGGGGGATGTGCTGCAAGGCGATTAAGTTGGGTAACGCCAGGGTTTTCCCAGTCACGACGT
TGTAAAACGACGGCCAGTGAGCGCGCGTAATACGACTCACTATAGGGCGAATTGGGTACC
